>Addgene plasmid #157096 | pD649-HAsp-EDA2R-COMP5AP-AviTag-9xHis | addgene full sequence | sequence record 493721 | Addgene NGS Result
TTTCAATATTATTGAAGCATTTATCAGGGTTATTGTCTCATGAGCGGATACATATTTGAATGTATTTAGA
AAAATAAACAAATAGGGGTCAGTGTTACAACCAATTAACCAATTCTGAACATTATCGCGAGCCCATTTAT
ACCTGAATATGGCTCATAACACCCCTTGCTCATGACCAAAATCCCTTAACGTGAGTTACGCGCGCGTCGT
TCCACTGAGCGTCAGACCCCGTAGAAAAGATCAAAGGATCTTCTTGAGATCCTTTTTTTCTGCGCGTAAT
CTGCTGCTTGCAAACAAAAAAACCACCGCTACCAGCGGTGGTTTGTTTGCCGGATCAAGAGCTACCAACT
CTTTTTCCGAAGGTAACTGGCTTCAGCAGAGCGCAGATACCAAATACTGTTCTTCTAGTGTAGCCGTAGT
TAGCCCACCACTTCAAGAACTCTGTAGCACCGCCTACATACCTCGCTCTGCTAATCCTGTTACCAGTGGC
TGCTGCCAGTGGCGATAAGTCGTGTCTTACCGGGTTGGACTCAAGACGATAGTTACCGGATAAGGCGCAG
CGGTCGGGCTGAACGGGGGGTTCGTGCACACAGCCCAGCTTGGAGCGAACGACCTACACCGAACTGAGAT
ACCTACAGCGTGAGCTATGAGAAAGCGCCACGCTTCCCGAAGGGAGAAAGGCGGACAGGTATCCGGTAAG
CGGCAGGGTCGGAACAGGAGAGCGCACGAGGGAGCTTCCAGGGGGAAACGCCTGGTATCTTTATAGTCCT
GTCGGGTTTCGCCACCTCTGACTTGAGCGTCGATTTTTGTGATGCTCGTCAGGGGGGCGGAGCCTATGGA
AAAACGCCAGCAACGCGGCCTTTTTACGGTTCCTGGCCTTTTGCTGGCCTTTTGCTCACATGTTCTTTCC
TGCGTTATCCCCTGATTCTGTGGATAACCGTATTACCGCCTTTGAGTGAGCTGATACCGCTCGCCGCAGC
CGAACGACCGAGCGCAGCGAGTCAGTGAGCGAGGAAGCGGAAGGCGAGAGTAGGGAACTGCCAGGCATCA
AACTAAGCAGAAGGCCCCTGACGGATGGCCTTTTTGCGTTTCTACAAACTCTTTCTGTGTTGTAAAACGA
CGGCCAGTCTTAAGCTCGGGCCCCCTGGGCGGTTCTGATAACGAGTAATCGTTAATCCGCAAATAACGTA
AAAACCCGCTTCGGCGGGTTTTTTTATGGGGGGAGTTTAGGGAAAGAGCATTTGTCAGAATATTTAAGGG
CGCCTGTCACTTTGCTTGATATATGAGAATTATTTAACCTTATAAATGAGAAAAAAGCAACGCACTTTAA
ATAAGATACGTTGCTTTTTCGATTGATGAACACCTATAATTAAACTATTCATCTATTATTTATGATTTTT
TGTATATACAATATTTCTAGTTTGTTAAAGAGAATTAAGAAAATAAATCTCGAAAATAATAAAGGGAAAA
TCAGTTTTTGATATCAAAATTATACATGTCAACGATAATACAAAATATAATACAAACTATAAGATGTTAT
CAGTATTTATTATCATTTAGAATAAATTTTGTGTCGCCCTTAATTGTGAGCGGATAACAATTACGAGCTT
CATGCACAGTGGCGTTGACTCAATATTGGCCATTAGCCATATTATTCATTGGTTATATAGCATAAATCAA
TATTGGCTATTGGCCATTGCATACGTTGTACTGAGAGATCCCCTCATAATTTCCCCAAAGCGTAACCATG
TGTGAATAAATTTTGAGCTAGTAGGGTTGCAGCCACGAGTAAGTCTTCCCTTGTTATTGTGTAGCCAGAA
TGCCGCAAAACTTCCATGCCTAAGCGAACTGTTGAGAGTACGTTTCGATTTCTGACTGTGTTAGCCTGGA
AGTGCTTGTCCCAACCTTGTTTCTGAGCATGAACGCCCGCAAGCCAACATGTTAGTTGAAGCATCAGGGC
GATTAGCAGCATGATATCAAAACGCTCTGAGCTGCTCGTTCGGCTATGGCGTAGGCCTAGTCCGTAGGCA
GGACTTTTCAAGTCTCGGAAGGTTTCTTCAATCTGCATTCGCTTCGAATAGATATTAACAAGTTGTTTGG
GTGTTCGAATTTCAACAGGTAAGTTAGTTGCTAGAACCCATGGCTCCTTTGCCGACGCTGAGTAGATTTT
AGGTGACGGGTGGTGACAATGAGTCCGTGTCGAGCGCTGATTTTTTCGGCCTTTAGAGCGAGATTTATAC
AATAGAATTTGGCATGAGATTGGATTGCTTTTAGTCAGCCTCTTATAGCCTAAAGTCTTTGAGTGACTAG
ATGACATATCATGTAAGTTGCTGATAGGTTTCCAGTTTTCCGCTCCTAGGTCTGCATATTGTACTTTTCC
TCTTACTCGACTTAACCAGTACCAACCCAGCTTCTCAACGGATTTATACCATGGCACTTTAAAGCCAGCA
TCACTGACAATGAGCGGTGTGGTGTTACTCGGTAGAATGCTCGCAAGGTCGGCTAGAAATTGGTCATGAG
CTTTCTTTGAACATTGCTCTGAAAGCGGGAACGCTTTCTCATAAAGAGTAACAGAACGACCGTGTAGTGC
GACTGAAGCTCGCAATACCATAAGTCGTTTTTGCTCACGAATATCAGACCAGTCAACAAGTACAATGGGC
ATCGTATTGCCCGAACAGATAAAGCTAGCATGCCAACGGTATACAGCGAGTCGCTCTTTGTGGAGGTGAC
GATTACCTAACAATCGGTCGATTCGTTTGATGTTATGTTTTGTTCTCGCTTTGGTTGGCAGGTTACGGCC
AAGTTCGGTAAGAGTGAGAGTTTTACAGTCAAGTAATGCGTGGCAAGCCAACGTTAAGCTGTTGAGTCGT
TTTAAGTGTAATTCGGGGCAGAATTGGTAAAGAGAGTCGTGTAAAATATCGAGTTCGCACATCTTGTTGT
CTGATTATTGATTTTTCGCGAAACCATTTGATCATATGACAAGATGTGTATCCACCTTAACTTAATGATT
TTTACCAAAATCATTAGGGGATTCATCAGTACGTTGTATCTATATCATAATATGTACATTTATATTGGCT
CATGTCCAATATGACCGCCATGTTGGCATTGATTATTGACTAGTTATTAATAGTAATCAATTACGGGGTC
ATTAGTTCATAGCCCATATATGGAGTTCCGCGTTACATAACTTACGGTAAATGGCCCGCCTGGCTGACCG
CCCAACGACCCCCGCCCATTGACGTCAATAATGACGTATGTTCCCATAGTAACGCCAATAGGGACTTTCC
ATTGACGTCAATGGGTGGAGTATTTACGGTAAACTGCCCACTTGGCAGTACATCAAGTGTATCATATGCC
AAGTACGCCCCCTATTGACGTCAATGACGGTAAATGGCCCGCCTGGCATTATGCCCAGTACATGACCTTA
TGGGACTTTCCTACTTGGCAGTACATCTACGTATTAGTCATCGCTATTACCATGGTGATGCGGTTTTGGC
AGTACATCAATGGGCGTGGATAGCGGTTTGACTCACGGGGATTTCCAAGTCTCCACCCCATTGACGTCAA
TGGGAGTTTGTTTTGGCACCAAAATCAACGGGACTTTCCAAAATGTCGTAACAACTCCGCCCCATTGACG
CAAATGGGCGGTAGGCGTGTACGGTGGGAGGTCTATATAAGCAGAGCTCGTTTAGTGAACCGTCAGATCG
CCTGGAGACGCCATCCACGCTGTTTTGACCTCCATAGAAGACACCGGGACCGATCCAGCCTCCGCGGCCG
GGAACGGTGCATTGGAACGCGGATTCCCCGTGCCAAGAGTGACGTAAGTACCGCCTATAGAGTCTATAGG
CCCACCCCCTTGGCTTCGTTAGAACGCGGCTACAATTAATACATAACCTTATGTATCATACACATACGAT
TTAGGTGACACTATAGAATAACATCCACTTTGCCTTTCTCTCCACAGGTGTCCACTCCCAGGTCCAACTG
CACCTCGGTTCTATCGAAAACGCGCCTGCTAGCGCCACCATGAAGACCATCATTGCCCTGAGCTACATCT
TCTGCCTGGTGTTCGCTGCGGCCGCCATGGATTGCCAAGAGAACGAGTATTGGGACCAGTGGGGCAGATG
CGTGACCTGTCAAAGATGTGGCCCTGGCCAAGAGCTGAGCAAGGATTGTGGATACGGCGAAGGCGGCGAC
GCCTACTGTACAGCTTGTCCTCCTCGGAGATACAAGAGCAGCTGGGGACACCACAGATGCCAGAGCTGTA
TCACCTGTGCCGTGATCAACCGGGTGCAGAAAGTGAATTGCACCGCCACCTCTAACGCCGTGTGTGGCGA
TTGCCTGCCTCGGTTCTACAGAAAGACAAGAATCGGCGGCCTGCAGGACCAAGAGTGCATCCCTTGTACC
AAGCAGACCCCTACCTCTGAGGTGCAGTGTGCCTTTCAGCTGAGCCTGGTGGAAGCCGACACACCTACAG
TGCCTCCACAAGAGGCTACAGGCGCGCCGGAAGATCAAGTTGATCCAAGATTGATTGATGGCAAGGGCGG
ATCTCTGGAGGTGCTGTTCCAGGGACCAGGCGGAAGCGGCAATCCCGGCGGCGATCTGGCCCCCCAGATG
CTGCGCGAGCTGCAGGAGACCAATGCCGCCCTGCAGGACGTGCGCGAGCTGCTGCGCCACCGCGTGAAGG
AGATCACCTTCCTGAAGAACACCGTGATGGAGTGCGACGCCTGCGGTATGCAGCCCTCTAGAGGCTCCGG
CTCCATCATCCCAGTTGAGGAGGAGAACCCGGACTTCTGGAACCGCGAGGCAGCCGAGGCCCTGGGTGCC
GCCAAGAAGCTGCAGCCTGCACAGACAGCCGCCAAGAACCTCATCATCTTCCTGGGCGATGGGATGGGGG
TGTCTACGGTGACAGCTGCCAGGATCCTAAAAGGGCAGAAGAAGGACAAACTGGGGCCTGAGATACCCCT
GGCCATGGACCGCTTCCCATATGTGGCTCTGTCCAAGACATACAATGTAGACAAACATGTGCCAGACAGT
GGAGCCACAGCCACGGCCTACCTGTGCGGGGTCAAGGGCAACTTCCAGACCATTGGCTTGAGTGCAGCCG
CCCGCTTTAACCAGTGCAACACGACACGCGGCAACGAGGTCATCTCCGTGATGAATCGGGCCAAGAAAGC
AGGGAAGTCAGTGGGAGTGGTAACCACCACACGAGTGCAGCACGCCTCGCCAGCCGGCACCTACGCCCAC
ACGGTGAACCGCAACTGGTACTCGGACGCCGACGTGCCTGCCTCGGCCCGCCAGGAGGGGTGCCAGGACA
TCGCTACGCAGCTCATCTCCAACATGGACATTGACGTGATCCTAGGTGGAGGCCGAAAGTACATGTTTCG
CATGGGAACCCCAGACCCTGAGTACCCAGATGACTACAGCCAAGGTGGGACCAGGCTGGACGGGAAGAAT
CTGGTGCAGGAATGGCTGGCGAAGCGCCAGGGTGCCCGGTATGTGTGGAACCGCACTGAGCTCATGCAGG
CTTCCCTGGACCCGTCTGTGACCCATCTCATGGGTCTCTTTGAGCCTGGAGACATGAAATACGAGATCCA
CCGAGACTCCACACTGGACCCCTCCCTGATGGAGATGACAGAGGCTGCCCTGCGCCTGCTGAGCAGGAAC
CCCCGCGGCTTCTTCCTCTTCGTGGAGGGTGGTCGCATCGACCATGGTCATCATGAAAGCAGGGCTTACC
GGGCACTGACTGAGACGATCATGTTCGACGACGCCATTGAGAGGGCGGGCCAGCTCACCAGCGAGGAGGA
CACGCTGAGCCTCGTCACTGCCGACCACTCCCACGTCTTCTCCTTCGGAGGCTACCCCCTGCGAGGGAGC
TCCATCTTCGGGCTGGCCCCTGGCAAGGCCCGGGACAGGAAGGCCTACACGGTCCTCCTATACGGAAACG
GTCCAGGCTATGTGCTCAAGGACGGCGCCCGGCCGGATGTTACCGAGAGCGAGAGCGGGAGCCCCGAGTA
TCGGCAGCAGTCAGCAGTGCCCCTGGACGAAGAGACCCACGCAGGCGAGGACGTGGCGGTGTTCGCGCGC
GGCCCGCAGGCGCACCTGGTTCACGGCGTGCAGGAGCAGACCTTCATAGCGCACGTCATGGCCTTCGCCG
CCTGCCTGGAGCCCTACACCGCCTGCGACCTGGCGCCCCCCGCCGGCACCACCGACGCCGCGCACCCGGG
TGGCGGAGGACTGAACGACATCTTCGAGGCTCAGAAAATCGAATGGCACGAACATCACCATCACCATCAC
CATCACCATTAAGGCCGGCCTGTAGTCACTGGCACAACGCGTTACCCGGTAAGCCAATCGGGTATACACG
GTCGTCATACTGCAGACAGGGTTCTTCTACTTTGCAAGATAGTCTTGAGTAGTAAAATAAATAGATAGAG
AAAATCAGCCTCGACTGTGCCTTCTAGTTGCCAGCCATCTGTTGTTTGCCCCTCCCCCGTGCCTTCCTTG
ACCCTGGAAGGTGCCACTCCCACTGTCCTTTCCTAATAAAATGAGGAAATTGCATCACAACACTCAACCC
TATCTCGGTCTATTCTTTTGATTTATAAGGGATTTTGCCGATTTCGGCCTATTGGTTAAAAAATGAGCTG
ATTTAACAAAAATTTAACGCGAATTAATTCTGTGGAATGTGTGTCAGTTAGGGTGTGGAAAGTCCCCAGG
CTCCCCAGCAGGCAGAAGTATGCAAAGCATGCATCTCAATTAGTCAGCAACCAGGTGTGGAAAGTCCCCA
GGCTCCCCAGCAGGCAGAAGTATGCAAAGCATGCATCTCAATTAGTCAGCAACCATAGTCCCGCCCCTAA
CTCCGCCCATCCCGCCCCTAACTCCGCCCAGTTCCGCCCATTCTCCGCCCCATGGCTGACTAATTTTTTT
TATTTATGCAGAGGCCGAGGCCGCCTCTGCCTCTGAGCTATTCCAGAAGTAGTGAGGAGGCTTTTTTGGA
GGCCTAGGCTTTTGCAAAAAGCTCCCGGGAGCTTGTATATCCATTTTCGGATCTGATCAGCACGTGTTGA
CAATTAATCATCGGCATAGTATATCGGCATAGTATAATACGACAAGGTGAGGAACTAAACCATGACCGAG
TACAAGCCCACGGTGCGCCTCGCCACCCGCGACGACGTCCCCAGGGCCGTACGCACCCTCGCCGCCGCGT
TCGCCGACTACCCCGCCACGCGCCACACCGTCGATCCGGACCGCCACATCGAGCGGGTCACCGAGCTGCA
AGAACTCTTCCTCACGCGCGTCGGGCTCGACATCGGCAAGGTGTGGGTCGCGGACGACGGCGCCGCGGTG
GCGGTCTGGACCACGCCGGAGAGCGTCGAAGCGGGGGCGGTGTTCGCCGAGATCGGCCCGCGCATGGCCG
AGTTGAGCGGTTCCCGGCTGGCCGCGCAGCAACAGATGGAAGGCCTCCTGGCGCCGCACCGGCCCAAGGA
GCCCGCGTGGTTCCTGGCCACCGTCGGCGTCTCGCCCGACCACCAGGGCAAGGGTCTGGGCAGCGCCGTC
GTGCTCCCCGGAGTGGAGGCGGCCGAGCGCGCCGGGGTGCCCGCCTTCCTGGAGACATCCGCGCCCCGCA
ACCTCCCCTTCTACGAGCGGCTCGGCTTCACCGTCACCGCCGACGTCGAGGTGCCCGAAGGACCGCGCAC
CTGGTGCATGACCCGCAAGCCCGGTGCCTGACACGTGCTACGAGATTTCGATTCCACCGCCGCCTTCTAT
GAAAGGTTGGGCTTCGGAATCGTTTTCCGGGACGCCGGCTGGATGATCCTCCAGCGCGGGGATCTCATGC
TGGAGTTCTTCGCCCACCCCAACTTGTTTATTGCAGCTTATAATGGTTACAAATAAAGCAATAGCATCAC
AAATTTCACAAATAAAGCATTTTTTTCACTGCATTCTAGTTGTGGTTTGTCCAAACTCATCAATGTATCT
TATCATGTCTGTATACCGTCGACCTCTAGCTAGAGCTTGGCGTAATCATGGTCATTACCAATGCTTAATC
AGTGAGGCACCTATCTCAGCGATCTGTCTATTTCGTTCATCCATAGTTGCCTGACTCCCCGTCGTGTAGA
TAACTACGATACGGGAGGGCTTACCATCTGGCCCCAGCGCTGCGATGATACCGCGAGAACCACGCTCACC
GGCTCCGGATTTATCAGCAATAAACCAGCCAGCCGGAAGGGCCGAGCGCAGAAGTGGTCCTGCAACTTTA
TCCGCCTCCATCCAGTCTATTAATTGTTGCCGGGAAGCTAGAGTAAGTAGTTCGCCAGTTAATAGTTTGC
GCAACGTTGTTGCCATCGCTACAGGCATCGTGGTGTCACGCTCGTCGTTTGGTATGGCTTCATTCAGCTC
CGGTTCCCAACGATCAAGGCGAGTTACATGATCCCCCATGTTGTGCAAAAAAGCGGTTAGCTCCTTCGGT
CCTCCGATCGTTGTCAGAAGTAAGTTGGCCGCAGTGTTATCACTCATGGTTATGGCAGCACTGCATAATT
CTCTTACTGTCATGCCATCCGTAAGATGCTTTTCTGTGACTGGTGAGTACTCAACCAAGTCATTCTGAGA
ATAGTGTATGCGGCGACCGAGTTGCTCTTGCCCGGCGTCAATACGGGATAATACCGCGCCACATAGCAGA
ACTTTAAAAGTGCTCATCATTGGAAAACGTTCTTCGGGGCGAAAACTCTCAAGGATCTTACCGCTGTTGA
GATCCAGTTCGATGTAACCCACTCGTGCACCCAACTGATCTTCAGCATCTTTTACTTTCACCAGCGTTTC
TGGGTGAGCAAAAACAGGAAGGCAAAATGCCGCAAAAAAGGGAATAAGGGCGACACGGAAATGTTGAATA
CTCATATTCTTCCTT
Features (pLannotate 1.2.2; 25 found; start..end, strand, type, name):
    119..143     -  CDS            KanR (fragment): aminoglycoside phosphotransferase; aph(3')-Ia; confers resistance to kanamycin
    254..842     +  rep_origin     ori: high-copy-number ColE1/pMB1/pBR322/pUC origin of replication
   1067..1084    +  terminator     rrnB T2 terminator (fragment): transcription terminator T2 from the E. coli rrnB gene
   1109..1128    -  CDS            lacZα (fragment): LacZα fragment of β-galactosidase; lacZ fragment
   1584..1600    +  protein_bind   lac operator: The lac repressor binds to the lac operator to inhibit transcription in E. coli. This inhibition can be relieved by adding lactose or isopropyl-β-D-thiogalactopyranoside (IPTG). lac repressor encoded by lacI
   2924..2993    +  ncRNA          RNA-OUT: Accession: RF00240 - RNA-OUT
   3181..3484    +  enhancer       CMV enhancer: human cytomegalovirus immediate early enhancer
   3485..3688    +  promoter       CMV promoter: human cytomegalovirus (CMV) immediate early promoter
   3824..3867    +  intron         CMV intron (fragment): modified intron A from human cytomegalovirus
   3919..3937    +  promoter       SP6 promoter: promoter for bacteriophage SP6 RNA polymerase
   3941..3978    +  CDS            IgH signal sequence (fragment): signal sequence from the mouse immunoglobulin heavy chain variable region
   4087..4500    +  CDS            EDA2R (fragment): TNR27_HUMAN - Also known as TNFRSF27, XEDAR. Experimental evidence at protein level: Swiss-Prot protein existence level 1. Receptor for EDA isoform A2, but not for EDA isoform A1. Mediates the activation of the NF-kappa-B and JNK pathways. Activation seems to be mediated by binding to TRAF3 and TRAF6. From Homo sapiens (Human).
   4597..4776    +  CDS            Comp (fragment): COMP_RAT - Experimental evidence at protein level: Swiss-Prot protein existence level 1. May play a role in the structural integrity of cartilage via its interaction with other extracellular matrix proteins such as the collagens and fibronectin. Can mediate the interaction of chondrocytes with the cartilage extracellular matrix through interaction with cell surface integrin receptors. Could play a role in the pathogenesis of osteoarthritis. Potent suppressor of apoptosis in both primary chondrocytes and transformed cells. Suppresses apoptosis by blocking the activation of caspase-3 and by indu
   4764..6216    +  CDS            SEAP (fragment): secreted alkaline phosphatase from human placenta The natural enzyme has a C-terminal transmembrane sequence that is replaced by a GPI anchor.
   6241..6282    +  CDS            AviTag™ (fragment): peptide tag that allows for enzymatic biotinylation
   6286..6309    +  CDS            8xHis: 8xHis affinity tag
   6455..6566    +  polyA_signal   bGH poly(A) signal: bovine growth hormone polyadenylation signal
   6567..6675    +  rep_origin     f1 ori (fragment): f1 bacteriophage origin of replication; arrow indicates direction of (+) strand synthesis
   6689..7018    +  promoter       SV40 promoter: SV40 enhancer and early promoter
   7066..7113    +  promoter       EM7 promoter: synthetic bacterial promoter&nbsp
   7132..7731    +  CDS            PuroR (fragment): puromycin N-acetyltransferase; pac from Streptomyces; confers resistance to puromycin
   7741..7866    +  CDS            ble (fragment): BLE_KLEPN - Experimental evidence at protein level: Swiss-Prot protein existence level 1. Binding protein with a strong affinity to the bleomycin family of antibiotics. Binds to CL990; an antimitotic-antibiotic compound. From Klebsiella pneumoniae.
   7861..7982    +  polyA_signal   SV40 poly(A) signal: SV40 polyadenylation signal
   8035..8895    -  CDS            AmpR: β-lactamase; bla; confers resistance to ampicillin, carbenicillin, and related antibiotics
   8898..89      -  promoter       AmpR promoter (fragment) (across the origin): bla
