>Addgene plasmid #157096 | pD649-HAsp-EDA2R-COMP5AP-AviTag-9xHis | analyzer sequence | sequence record 303301
TTTCAATATTATTGAAGCATTTATCAGGGTTATTGTCTCATGAGCGGATACATATTTGAATGTATTTAGA
AAAATAAACAAATAGGGGTCAGTGTTACAACCAATTAACCAATTCTGAACATTATCGCGAGCCCATTTAT
ACCTGAATATGGCTCATAACACCCCTTGCTCATGACCAAAATCCCTTAACGTGAGTTACGCGCGCGTCGT
TCCACTGAGCGTCAGACCCCGTAGAAAAGATCAAAGGATCTTCTTGAGATCCTTTTTTTCTGCGCGTAAT
CTGCTGCTTGCAAACAAAAAAACCACCGCTACCAGCGGTGGTTTGTTTGCCGGATCAAGAGCTACCAACT
CTTTTTCCGAAGGTAACTGGCTTCAGCAGAGCGCAGATACCAAATACTGTTCTTCTAGTGTAGCCGTAGT
TAGCCCACCACTTCAAGAACTCTGTAGCACCGCCTACATACCTCGCTCTGCTAATCCTGTTACCAGTGGC
TGCTGCCAGTGGCGATAAGTCGTGTCTTACCGGGTTGGACTCAAGACGATAGTTACCGGATAAGGCGCAG
CGGTCGGGCTGAACGGGGGGTTCGTGCACACAGCCCAGCTTGGAGCGAACGACCTACACCGAACTGAGAT
ACCTACAGCGTGAGCTATGAGAAAGCGCCACGCTTCCCGAAGGGAGAAAGGCGGACAGGTATCCGGTAAG
CGGCAGGGTCGGAACAGGAGAGCGCACGAGGGAGCTTCCAGGGGGAAACGCCTGGTATCTTTATAGTCCT
GTCGGGTTTCGCCACCTCTGACTTGAGCGTCGATTTTTGTGATGCTCGTCAGGGGGGCGGAGCCTATGGA
AAAACGCCAGCAACGCGGCCTTTTTACGGTTCCTGGCCTTTTGCTGGCCTTTTGCTCACATGTTCTTTCC
TGCGTTATCCCCTGATTCTGTGGATAACCGTATTACCGCCTTTGAGTGAGCTGATACCGCTCGCCGCAGC
CGAACGACCGAGCGCAGCGAGTCAGTGAGCGAGGAAGCGGAAGGCGAGAGTAGGGAACTGCCAGGCATCA
AACTAAGCAGAAGGCCCCTGACGGATGGCCTTTTTGCGTTTCTACAAACTCTTTCTGTGTTGTAAAACGA
CGGCCAGTCTTAAGCTCGGGCCCCCTGGGCGGTTCTGATAACGAGTAATCGTTAATCCGCAAATAACGTA
AAAACCCGCTTCGGCGGGTTTTTTTATGGGGGGAGTTTAGGGAAAGAGCATTTGTCAGAATATTTAAGGG
CGCCTGTCACTTTGCTTGATATATGAGAATTATTTAACCTTATAAATGAGAAAAAAGCAACGCACTTTAA
ATAAGATACGTTGCTTTTTCGATTGATGAACACCTATAATTAAACTATTCATCTATTATTTATGATTTTT
TGTATATACAATATTTCTAGTTTGTTAAAGAGAATTAAGAAAATAAATCTCGAAAATAATAAAGGGAAAA
TCAGTTTTTGATATCAAAATTATACATGTCAACGATAATACAAAATATAATACAAACTATAAGATGTTAT
CAGTATTTATTATCATTTAGAATAAATTTTGTGTCGCCCTTAATTGTGAGCGGATAACAATTACGAGCTT
CATGCACAGTGGCGTTGACTCAATATTGGCCATTAGCCATATTATTCATTGGTTATATAGCATAAATCAA
TATTGGCTATTGGCCATTGCATACGTTGTATCTATATCATAATATGTACATTTATATTGGCTCATGTCCA
ATATGACCGCCATGTTGGCATTGATTATTGACTAGTTATTAATAGTAATCAATTACGGGGTCATTAGTTC
ATAGCCCATATATGGAGTTCCGCGTTACATAACTTACGGTAAATGGCCCGCCTGGCTGACCGCCCAACGA
CCCCCGCCCATTGACGTCAATAATGACGTATGTTCCCATAGTAACGCCAATAGGGACTTTCCATTGACGT
CAATGGGTGGAGTATTTACGGTAAACTGCCCACTTGGCAGTACATCAAGTGTATCATATGCCAAGTACGC
CCCCTATTGACGTCAATGACGGTAAATGGCCCGCCTGGCATTATGCCCAGTACATGACCTTATGGGACTT
TCCTACTTGGCAGTACATCTACGTATTAGTCATCGCTATTACCATGGTGATGCGGTTTTGGCAGTACATC
AATGGGCGTGGATAGCGGTTTGACTCACGGGGATTTCCAAGTCTCCACCCCATTGACGTCAATGGGAGTT
TGTTTTGGCACCAAAATCAACGGGACTTTCCAAAATGTCGTAACAACTCCGCCCCATTGACGCAAATGGG
CGGTAGGCGTGTACGGTGGGAGGTCTATATAAGCAGAGCTCGTTTAGTGAACCGTCAGATCGCCTGGAGA
CGCCATCCACGCTGTTTTGACCTCCATAGAAGACACCGGGACCGATCCAGCCTCCGCGGCCGGGAACGGT
GCATTGGAACGCGGATTCCCCGTGCCAAGAGTGACGTAAGTACCGCCTATAGAGTCTATAGGCCCACCCC
CTTGGCTTCGTTAGAACGCGGCTACAATTAATACATAACCTTATGTATCATACACATACGATTTAGGTGA
CACTATAGAATAACATCCACTTTGCCTTTCTCTCCACAGGTGTCCACTCCCAGGTCCAACTGCACCTCGG
TTCTATCGAAAACGCGCCTGCTAGCGCCACCATGAAGACCATCATTGCCCTGAGCTACATCTTCTGCCTG
GTGTTCGCTGCGGCCGCCATGGATTGCCAAGAGAACGAGTATTGGGACCAGTGGGGCAGATGCGTGACCT
GTCAAAGATGTGGCCCTGGCCAAGAGCTGAGCAAGGATTGTGGATACGGCGAAGGCGGCGACGCCTACTG
TACAGCTTGTCCTCCTCGGAGATACAAGAGCAGCTGGGGACACCACAGATGCCAGAGCTGTATCACCTGT
GCCGTGATCAACCGGGTGCAGAAAGTGAATTGCACCGCCACCTCTAACGCCGTGTGTGGCGATTGCCTGC
CTCGGTTCTACAGAAAGACAAGAATCGGCGGCCTGCAGGACCAAGAGTGCATCCCTTGTACCAAGCAGAC
CCCTACCTCTGAGGTGCAGTGTGCCTTTCAGCTGAGCCTGGTGGAAGCCGACACACCTACAGTGCCTCCA
CAAGAGGCTACAGGCGCGCCGGAAGATCAAGTTGATCCAAGATTGATTGATGGCAAGGGCGGATCTCTGG
AGGTGCTGTTCCAGGGACCAGGCGGAAGCGGCAATCCCGGCGGCGATCTGGCCCCCCAGATGCTGCGCGA
GCTGCAGGAGACCAATGCCGCCCTGCAGGACGTGCGCGAGCTGCTGCGCCACCGCGTGAAGGAGATCACC
TTCCTGAAGAACACCGTGATGGAGTGCGACGCCTGCGGTATGCAGCCCTCTAGAGGCTCCGGCTCCATCA
TCCCAGTTGAGGAGGAGAACCCGGACTTCTGGAACCGCGAGGCAGCCGAGGCCCTGGGTGCCGCCAAGAA
GCTGCAGCCTGCACAGACAGCCGCCAAGAACCTCATCATCTTCCTGGGCGATGGGATGGGGGTGTCTACG
GTGACAGCTGCCAGGATCCTAAAAGGGCAGAAGAAGGACAAACTGGGGCCTGAGATACCCCTGGCCATGG
ACCGCTTCCCATATGTGGCTCTGTCCAAGACATACAATGTAGACAAACATGTGCCAGACAGTGGAGCCAC
AGCCACGGCCTACCTGTGCGGGGTCAAGGGCAACTTCCAGACCATTGGCTTGAGTGCAGCCGCCCGCTTT
AACCAGTGCAACACGACACGCGGCAACGAGGTCATCTCCGTGATGAATCGGGCCAAGAAAGCAGGGAAGT
CAGTGGGAGTGGTAACCACCACACGAGTGCAGCACGCCTCGCCAGCCGGCACCTACGCCCACACGGTGAA
CCGCAACTGGTACTCGGACGCCGACGTGCCTGCCTCGGCCCGCCAGGAGGGGTGCCAGGACATCGCTACG
CAGCTCATCTCCAACATGGACATTGACGTGATCCTAGGTGGAGGCCGAAAGTACATGTTTCGCATGGGAA
CCCCAGACCCTGAGTACCCAGATGACTACAGCCAAGGTGGGACCAGGCTGGACGGGAAGAATCTGGTGCA
GGAATGGCTGGCGAAGCGCCAGGGTGCCCGGTATGTGTGGAACCGCACTGAGCTCATGCAGGCTTCCCTG
GACCCGTCTGTGACCCATCTCATGGGTCTCTTTGAGCCTGGAGACATGAAATACGAGATCCACCGAGACT
CCACACTGGACCCCTCCCTGATGGAGATGACAGAGGCTGCCCTGCGCCTGCTGAGCAGGAACCCCCGCGG
CTTCTTCCTCTTCGTGGAGGGTGGTCGCATCGACCATGGTCATCATGAAAGCAGGGCTTACCGGGCACTG
ACTGAGACGATCATGTTCGACGACGCCATTGAGAGGGCGGGCCAGCTCACCAGCGAGGAGGACACGCTGA
GCCTCGTCACTGCCGACCACTCCCACGTCTTCTCCTTCGGAGGCTACCCCCTGCGAGGGAGCTCCATCTT
CGGGCTGGCCCCTGGCAAGGCCCGGGACAGGAAGGCCTACACGGTCCTCCTATACGGAAACGGTCCAGGC
TATGTGCTCAAGGACGGCGCCCGGCCGGATGTTACCGAGAGCGAGAGCGGGAGCCCCGAGTATCGGCAGC
AGTCAGCAGTGCCCCTGGACGAAGAGACCCACGCAGGCGAGGACGTGGCGGTGTTCGCGCGCGGCCCGCA
GGCGCACCTGGTTCACGGCGTGCAGGAGCAGACCTTCATAGCGCACGTCATGGCCTTCGCCGCCTGCCTG
GAGCCCTACACCGCCTGCGACCTGGCGCCCCCCGCCGGCACCACCGACGCCGCGCACCCGGGTGGCGGAG
GACTGAACGACATCTTCGAGGCTCAGAAAATCGAATGGCACGAACATCACCATCACCATCACCATCACCA
TTAAGGCCGGCCTGTAGTCACTGGCACAACGCGTTACCCGGTAAGCCAATCGGGTATACACGGTCGTCAT
ACTGCAGACAGGGTTCTTCTACTTTGCAAGATAGTCTTGAGTAGTAAAATAAATAGATAGAGAAAATCAG
CCTCGACTGTGCCTTCTAGTTGCCAGCCATCTGTTGTTTGCCCCTCCCCCGTGCCTTCCTTGACCCTGGA
AGGTGCCACTCCCACTGTCCTTTCCTAATAAAATGAGGAAATTGCATCACAACACTCAACCCTATCTCGG
TCTATTCTTTTGATTTATAAGGGATTTTGCCGATTTCGGCCTATTGGTTAAAAAATGAGCTGATTTAACA
AAAATTTAACGCGAATTAATTCTGTGGAATGTGTGTCAGTTAGGGTGTGGAAAGTCCCCAGGCTCCCCAG
CAGGCAGAAGTATGCAAAGCATGCATCTCAATTAGTCAGCAACCAGGTGTGGAAAGTCCCCAGGCTCCCC
AGCAGGCAGAAGTATGCAAAGCATGCATCTCAATTAGTCAGCAACCATAGTCCCGCCCCTAACTCCGCCC
ATCCCGCCCCTAACTCCGCCCAGTTCCGCCCATTCTCCGCCCCATGGCTGACTAATTTTTTTTATTTATG
CAGAGGCCGAGGCCGCCTCTGCCTCTGAGCTATTCCAGAAGTAGTGAGGAGGCTTTTTTGGAGGCCTAGG
CTTTTGCAAAAAGCTCCCGGGAGCTTGTATATCCATTTTCGGATCTGATCAGCACGTGTTGACAATTAAT
CATCGGCATAGTATATCGGCATAGTATAATACGACAAGGTGAGGAACTAAACCATGACCGAGTACAAGCC
CACGGTGCGCCTCGCCACCCGCGACGACGTCCCCAGGGCCGTACGCACCCTCGCCGCCGCGTTCGCCGAC
TACCCCGCCACGCGCCACACCGTCGATCCGGACCGCCACATCGAGCGGGTCACCGAGCTGCAAGAACTCT
TCCTCACGCGCGTCGGGCTCGACATCGGCAAGGTGTGGGTCGCGGACGACGGCGCCGCGGTGGCGGTCTG
GACCACGCCGGAGAGCGTCGAAGCGGGGGCGGTGTTCGCCGAGATCGGCCCGCGCATGGCCGAGTTGAGC
GGTTCCCGGCTGGCCGCGCAGCAACAGATGGAAGGCCTCCTGGCGCCGCACCGGCCCAAGGAGCCCGCGT
GGTTCCTGGCCACCGTCGGCGTCTCGCCCGACCACCAGGGCAAGGGTCTGGGCAGCGCCGTCGTGCTCCC
CGGAGTGGAGGCGGCCGAGCGCGCCGGGGTGCCCGCCTTCCTGGAGACATCCGCGCCCCGCAACCTCCCC
TTCTACGAGCGGCTCGGCTTCACCGTCACCGCCGACGTCGAGGTGCCCGAAGGACCGCGCACCTGGTGCA
TGACCCGCAAGCCCGGTGCCTGACACGTGCTACGAGATTTCGATTCCACCGCCGCCTTCTATGAAAGGTT
GGGCTTCGGAATCGTTTTCCGGGACGCCGGCTGGATGATCCTCCAGCGCGGGGATCTCATGCTGGAGTTC
TTCGCCCACCCCAACTTGTTTATTGCAGCTTATAATGGTTACAAATAAAGCAATAGCATCACAAATTTCA
CAAATAAAGCATTTTTTTCACTGCATTCTAGTTGTGGTTTGTCCAAACTCATCAATGTATCTTATCATGT
CTGTATACCGTCGACCTCTAGCTAGAGCTTGGCGTAATCATGGTCATTACCAATGCTTAATCAGTGAGGC
ACCTATCTCAGCGATCTGTCTATTTCGTTCATCCATAGTTGCCTGACTCCCCGTCGTGTAGATAACTACG
ATACGGGAGGGCTTACCATCTGGCCCCAGCGCTGCGATGATACCGCGAGAACCACGCTCACCGGCTCCGG
ATTTATCAGCAATAAACCAGCCAGCCGGAAGGGCCGAGCGCAGAAGTGGTCCTGCAACTTTATCCGCCTC
CATCCAGTCTATTAATTGTTGCCGGGAAGCTAGAGTAAGTAGTTCGCCAGTTAATAGTTTGCGCAACGTT
GTTGCCATCGCTACAGGCATCGTGGTGTCACGCTCGTCGTTTGGTATGGCTTCATTCAGCTCCGGTTCCC
AACGATCAAGGCGAGTTACATGATCCCCCATGTTGTGCAAAAAAGCGGTTAGCTCCTTCGGTCCTCCGAT
CGTTGTCAGAAGTAAGTTGGCCGCAGTGTTATCACTCATGGTTATGGCAGCACTGCATAATTCTCTTACT
GTCATGCCATCCGTAAGATGCTTTTCTGTGACTGGTGAGTACTCAACCAAGTCATTCTGAGAATAGTGTA
TGCGGCGACCGAGTTGCTCTTGCCCGGCGTCAATACGGGATAATACCGCGCCACATAGCAGAACTTTAAA
AGTGCTCATCATTGGAAAACGTTCTTCGGGGCGAAAACTCTCAAGGATCTTACCGCTGTTGAGATCCAGT
TCGATGTAACCCACTCGTGCACCCAACTGATCTTCAGCATCTTTTACTTTCACCAGCGTTTCTGGGTGAG
CAAAAACAGGAAGGCAAAATGCCGCAAAAAAGGGAATAAGGGCGACACGGAAATGTTGAATACTCATATT
CTTCCTT
Features (pLannotate 1.2.2; 24 found; start..end, strand, type, name):
    119..143     -  CDS            KanR (fragment): aminoglycoside phosphotransferase; aph(3')-Ia; confers resistance to kanamycin
    254..842     +  rep_origin     ori: high-copy-number ColE1/pMB1/pBR322/pUC origin of replication
   1067..1084    +  terminator     rrnB T2 terminator (fragment): transcription terminator T2 from the E. coli rrnB gene
   1109..1128    -  CDS            lacZα (fragment): LacZα fragment of β-galactosidase; lacZ fragment
   1584..1600    +  protein_bind   lac operator: The lac repressor binds to the lac operator to inhibit transcription in E. coli. This inhibition can be relieved by adding lactose or isopropyl-β-D-thiogalactopyranoside (IPTG). lac repressor encoded by lacI
   1843..2146    +  enhancer       CMV enhancer: human cytomegalovirus immediate early enhancer
   2147..2350    +  promoter       CMV promoter: human cytomegalovirus (CMV) immediate early promoter
   2486..2529    +  intron         CMV intron (fragment): modified intron A from human cytomegalovirus
   2581..2599    +  promoter       SP6 promoter: promoter for bacteriophage SP6 RNA polymerase
   2603..2640    +  CDS            IgH signal sequence (fragment): signal sequence from the mouse immunoglobulin heavy chain variable region
   2749..3162    +  CDS            EDA2R (fragment): TNR27_HUMAN - Also known as TNFRSF27, XEDAR. Experimental evidence at protein level: Swiss-Prot protein existence level 1. Receptor for EDA isoform A2, but not for EDA isoform A1. Mediates the activation of the NF-kappa-B and JNK pathways. Activation seems to be mediated by binding to TRAF3 and TRAF6. From Homo sapiens (Human).
   3259..3438    +  CDS            Comp (fragment): COMP_RAT - Experimental evidence at protein level: Swiss-Prot protein existence level 1. May play a role in the structural integrity of cartilage via its interaction with other extracellular matrix proteins such as the collagens and fibronectin. Can mediate the interaction of chondrocytes with the cartilage extracellular matrix through interaction with cell surface integrin receptors. Could play a role in the pathogenesis of osteoarthritis. Potent suppressor of apoptosis in both primary chondrocytes and transformed cells. Suppresses apoptosis by blocking the activation of caspase-3 and by indu
   3426..4878    +  CDS            SEAP (fragment): secreted alkaline phosphatase from human placenta The natural enzyme has a C-terminal transmembrane sequence that is replaced by a GPI anchor.
   4903..4944    +  CDS            AviTag™ (fragment): peptide tag that allows for enzymatic biotinylation
   4948..4971    +  CDS            8xHis: 8xHis affinity tag
   5117..5228    +  polyA_signal   bGH poly(A) signal: bovine growth hormone polyadenylation signal
   5229..5337    +  rep_origin     f1 ori (fragment): f1 bacteriophage origin of replication; arrow indicates direction of (+) strand synthesis
   5351..5680    +  promoter       SV40 promoter: SV40 enhancer and early promoter
   5728..5775    +  promoter       EM7 promoter: synthetic bacterial promoter&nbsp
   5794..6393    +  CDS            PuroR (fragment): puromycin N-acetyltransferase; pac from Streptomyces; confers resistance to puromycin
   6403..6528    +  CDS            ble (fragment): BLE_KLEPN - Experimental evidence at protein level: Swiss-Prot protein existence level 1. Binding protein with a strong affinity to the bleomycin family of antibiotics. Binds to CL990; an antimitotic-antibiotic compound. From Klebsiella pneumoniae.
   6523..6644    +  polyA_signal   SV40 poly(A) signal: SV40 polyadenylation signal
   6697..7557    -  CDS            AmpR: β-lactamase; bla; confers resistance to ampicillin, carbenicillin, and related antibiotics
   7560..89      -  promoter       AmpR promoter (fragment) (across the origin): bla
