[The description below was written by a language model from this plasmid's Addgene catalogue record and pLannotate feature annotations shown in this document.]
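Description:
pD649-HAsp-EDA2R-COMP5AP-AviTag-9xHis is a mammalian expression plasmid on the pD649 backbone that produces a secreted, multimerised form of the extracellular domain of human EDA2R (TNFRSF27/XEDAR), the receptor for the A2 isoform of ectodysplasin. It is propagated in E. coli at high copy from a ColE1/pUC-type origin under ampicillin selection (AmpR). An SV40 promoter/EM7 promoter cassette driving a puromycin N-acetyltransferase sequence with an SV40 poly(A) signal offers a potential marker for mammalian cells. Short annotated fragments of KanR, lacZα, ble and the f1 origin appear to be backbone remnants.

Expression is driven by the CMV enhancer/promoter, followed by a fragment of CMV intron A and an SP6 promoter. The open reading frame begins with a signal peptide (named HAsp; the annotation software matches a fragment of it to an immunoglobulin heavy-chain leader). This is followed by the 414 bp EDA2R ectodomain, cloned between retained NotI and AscI sites. Downstream, in frame, are a coiled-coil segment of rat cartilage oligomeric matrix protein, which pentamerises the fusion, human placental alkaline phosphatase as an enzymatic reporter, an AviTag for site-specific biotinylation and a polyhistidine tag for purification. A bGH poly(A) signal ends the unit. Such high-avidity, enzyme-labelled "prey" proteins suit detection of weak receptor–ligand binding, and the plasmid belongs to a collection built for a human cell-surface interactome screen.

Two sequence records are provided. The 7,567 nt version matches the expected size of backbone plus insert. The 8,905 nt sequencing result carries about 1.3 kb extra upstream of the CMV enhancer, including an RNA-OUT element. This is consistent with the depositor's note that some plasmids in the collection harbour an IS4-like transposase insertion at that position.
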