Addgene plasmid #157096: pD649-HAsp-EDA2R-COMP5AP-AviTag-9xHis
Purpose: Mammalian expression of cell-surface protein extracellular domain fused to COMP5AP-AviTag-9xHis. Protein is secreted from cells.
Depositing lab: Chris Garcia. Depositing organization: Stanford University. Publication: A Human IgSF Cell-Surface Interactome Reveals a Complex Network of Protein-Protein Interactions. Wojtowicz WM, Vielmetter J, Fernandes RA, Siepe DH, Eastman CL, Chisholm GB, Cox S, Klock H, Anderson PW, Rue SM, Miller JJ, Glaser SM, Bragstad ML, Vance J, Lam AW, Lesley SA, Zinn K, Garcia KC. Cell. 2020 Aug 20;182(4):1027-1043.e17. doi: 10.1016/j.cell.2020.07.025. PubMed 32822567.
Backbone
  Vector backbone: pD649
  Backbone size w/o insert (bp): 7153
  Vector type: Mammalian Expression
Growth in bacteria
  Bacterial resistance: Ampicillin, 100 μg/mL
  Growth temperature: 37°C
  Growth strain: DH5alpha
  Copy number: High Copy
Gene/Insert
  Gene/Insert name: EDA2R (alt name: TNR27)
  Species: H. sapiens (human)
  Insert size (bp): 414
  Entrez Gene: EDA2R (a.k.a. EDA-A2R, EDAA2R, TNFRSF27, XEDAR)
  Promoter: CMV/SP6
  Tag / fusion protein: COMP5AP-AviTag-9xHis (C terminal on backbone)
  Cloning method: Restriction Enzyme; 5′ cloning site GCGGCCGC (not destroyed); 3′ cloning site GGCGCGCC (not destroyed)
  Sequencing primers: 5′ ATTTAGGTGACACTATAG; 3′ CGTCGCACTCCATCACGGTG
Resource information
  A portion of this plasmid was derived from a plasmid made by: synthesis by ThermoFisher
Terms and licenses: Academic/Nonprofit Terms; Industry Terms: Not Available to Industry
Depositor comments: Some plasmids in this collection may have an IS4-like element ISVsa5 family transposase upstream of the CMV promoter.
How to cite: pD649-HAsp-EDA2R-COMP5AP-AviTag-9xHis was a gift from Chris Garcia (Addgene plasmid # 157096 ; http://n2t.net/addgene:157096 ; RRID:Addgene_157096)
