>Addgene plasmid #157096 | pD649-HAsp-EDA2R-COMP5AP-AviTag-9xHis | depositor partial sequence | sequence record 303302 | insert (extracellular domain)
ATGGATTGCCAAGAGAACGAGTATTGGGACCAGTGGGGCAGATGCGTGACCTGTCAAAGATGTGGCCCTG
GCCAAGAGCTGAGCAAGGATTGTGGATACGGCGAAGGCGGCGACGCCTACTGTACAGCTTGTCCTCCTCG
GAGATACAAGAGCAGCTGGGGACACCACAGATGCCAGAGCTGTATCACCTGTGCCGTGATCAACCGGGTG
CAGAAAGTGAATTGCACCGCCACCTCTAACGCCGTGTGTGGCGATTGCCTGCCTCGGTTCTACAGAAAGA
CAAGAATCGGCGGCCTGCAGGACCAAGAGTGCATCCCTTGTACCAAGCAGACCCCTACCTCTGAGGTGCA
GTGTGCCTTTCAGCTGAGCCTGGTGGAAGCCGACACACCTACAGTGCCTCCACAAGAGGCTACA
